>Addgene plasmid #131940 | pDONR221_MFSD12 | addgene full sequence | sequence record 259556 | Addgene NGS Result
CTTTCCTGCGTTATCCCCTGATTCTGTGGATAACCGTATTACCGCCTTTGAGTGAGCTGATACCGCTCGC
CGCAGCCGAACGACCGAGCGCAGCGAGTCAGTGAGCGAGGAAGCGGAAGAGCGCCCAATACGCAAACCGC
CTCTCCCCGCGCGTTGGCCGATTCATTAATGCAGCTGGCACGACAGGTTTCCCGACTGGAAAGCGGGCAG
TGAGCGCAACGCAATTAATACGCGTACCGCTAGCCAGGAAGAGTTTGTAGAAACGCAAAAAGGCCATCCG
TCAGGATGGCCTTCTGCTTAGTTTGATGCCTGGCAGTTTATGGCGGGCGTCCTGCCCGCCACCCTCCGGG
CCGTTGCTTCACAACGTTCAAATCCGCTCCCGGCGGATTTGTCCTACTCAGGAGAGCGTTCACCGACAAA
CAACAGATAAAACGAAAGGCCCAGTCTTCCGACTGAGCCTTTCGTTTTATTTGATGCCTGGCAGTTCCCT
ACTCTCGCGTTAACGCTAGCATGGATGTTTTCCCAGTCACGACGTTGTAAAACGACGGCCAGTCTTAAGC
TCGGGCCCCAAATAATGATTTTATTTTGACTGATAGTGACCTGTTCGTTGCAACACATTGATGAGCAATG
CTTTTTTATAATGCCAACTTTGTACAAAAAAGCAGGCTCCACCATGGGACCTGGACCACCTGCAGCAGGA
GCAGCCCCAAGCCCCCGCCCTCTGTCCCTGGTGGCAAGGCTGAGCTACGCAGTGGGCCACTTTCTGAACG
ACCTGTGCGCCTCCATGTGGTTCACCTACCTGCTGCTGTATCTGCACTCTGTGAGAGCATATAGCTCCAG
GGGAGCAGGACTGCTGCTGCTGCTGGGACAGGTGGCAGACGGACTGTGCACACCACTGGTGGGATACGAG
GCAGATAGGGCAGCAAGCTGCTGTGCAAGATATGGACCAAGGAAGGCATGGCACCTGGTGGGAACCGTGT
GCGTGCTGCTGTCTTTCCCCTTTATCTTCAGCCCTTGCCTGGGCTGTGGAGCAGCAACACCAGAGTGGGC
CGCCCTGCTGTACTATGGCCCTTTTATCGTGATCTTTCAGTTCGGCTGGGCCTCCACCCAGATCTCCCAC
CTGTCTCTGATCCCCGAGCTGGTGACCAACGACCACGAGAAGGTGGAGCTGACAGCCCTGAGATACGCCT
TCACCGTGGTGGCAAATATCACAGTGTATGGAGCAGCATGGCTGCTGCTGCACCTGCAGGGATCTAGCAG
GGTGGAGCCAACCCAGGACATCAGCATCTCCGATCAGCTGGGAGGACAGGATGTGCCCGTGTTCCGGAAC
CTGAGCCTGCTGGTGGTGGGAGTGGGAGCCGTGTTTTCCCTGCTGTTCCACCTGGGCACCAGAGAGCGGA
GAAGGCCACACGCCGAGGAGCCAGGAGAGCACACCCCTCTGCTGGCACCAGCAACAGCACAGCCACTGCT
GCTGTGGAAGCACTGGCTGAGAGAGCCCGCCTTTTACCAAGTGGGCATCCTGTATATGACCACAAGGCTG
ATCGTGAATCTGTCTCAGACCTACATGGCCATGTACCTGACATATAGCCTGCACCTGCCTAAGAAGTTCA
TCGCCACCATCCCACTGGTCATGTACCTGTCTGGCTTTCTGTCCTCTTTCCTGATGAAGCCTATCAACAA
GTGCATCGGCAGAAATATGACATACTTCAGCGGACTGCTGGTCATCCTGGCCTTCGCCGCCTGGGTGGCC
CTGGCCGAGGGCCTGGGCGTGGCCGTGTACGCAGCAGCCGTGCTGCTGGGAGCAGGATGTGCAACCATCC
TGGTGACAAGCCTGGCAATGACCGCAGACCTGATCGGACCACACACAAACTCCGGCGCCTTCGTGTACGG
CTCTATGAGCTTCCTGGATAAGGTGGCCAATGGCCTGGCCGTGATGGCCATCCAGTCCCTGCACCCATGC
CCCTCTGAGCTGTGCTGTAGGGCCTGCGTGAGCTTCTACCACTGGGCCATGGTGGCAGTGACCGGAGGAG
TGGGAGTGGCAGCCGCCCTGTGCCTGTGCTCTCTGCTGCTGTGGCCTACAAGGCTGCGCCGGTGGGACAG
AGATGCAAGGCCAGACCCAGCTTTCTTGTACAAAGTTGGCATTATAAGAAAGCATTGCTTATCAATTTGT
TGCAACGAACAGGTCACTATCAGTCAAAATAAAATCATTATTTGCCATCCAGCTGATATCCCCTATAGTG
AGTCGTATTACATGGTCATAGCTGTTTCCTGGCAGCTCTGGCCCGTGTCTCAAAATCTCTGATGTTACAT
TGCACAAGATAAAAATATATCATCATGAACAATAAAACTGTCTGCTTACATAAACAGTAATACAAGGGGT
GTTATGAGCCATATTCAACGGGAAACGTCGAGGCCGCGATTAAATTCCAACATGGATGCTGATTTATATG
GGTATAAATGGGCTCGCGATAATGTCGGGCAATCAGGTGCGACAATCTATCGCTTGTATGGGAAGCCCGA
TGCGCCAGAGTTGTTTCTGAAACATGGCAAAGGTAGCGTTGCCAATGATGTTACAGATGAGATGGTCAGA
CTAAACTGGCTGACGGAATTTATGCCTCTTCCGACCATCAAGCATTTTATCCGTACTCCTGATGATGCAT
GGTTACTCACCACTGCGATCCCCGGAAAAACAGCATTCCAGGTATTAGAAGAATATCCTGATTCAGGTGA
AAATATTGTTGATGCGCTGGCAGTGTTCCTGCGCCGGTTGCATTCGATTCCTGTTTGTAATTGTCCTTTT
AACAGCGATCGCGTATTTCGTCTCGCTCAGGCGCAATCACGAATGAATAACGGTTTGGTTGATGCGAGTG
ATTTTGATGACGAGCGTAATGGCTGGCCTGTTGAACAAGTCTGGAAAGAAATGCATAAACTTTTGCCATT
CTCACCGGATTCAGTCGTCACTCATGGTGATTTCTCACTTGATAACCTTATTTTTGACGAGGGGAAATTA
ATAGGTTGTATTGATGTTGGACGAGTCGGAATCGCAGACCGATACCAGGATCTTGCCATCCTATGGAACT
GCCTCGGTGAGTTTTCTCCTTCATTACAGAAACGGCTTTTTCAAAAATATGGTATTGATAATCCTGATAT
GAATAAATTGCAGTTTCATTTGATGCTCGATGAGTTTTTCTAATCAGAATTGGTTAATTGGTTGTAACAC
TGGCAGAGCATTACGCTGACTTGACGGGACGGCGCAAGCTCATGACCAAAATCCCTTAACGTGAGTTACG
CGTCGTTCCACTGAGCGTCAGACCCCGTAGAAAAGATCAAAGGATCTTCTTGAGATCCTTTTTTTCTGCG
CGTAATCTGCTGCTTGCAAACAAAAAAACCACCGCTACCAGCGGTGGTTTGTTTGCCGGATCAAGAGCTA
CCAACTCTTTTTCCGAAGGTAACTGGCTTCAGCAGAGCGCAGATACCAAATACTGTTCTTCTAGTGTAGC
CGTAGTTAGGCCACCACTTCAAGAACTCTGTAGCACCGCCTACATACCTCGCTCTGCTAATCCTGTTACC
AGTGGCTGCTGCCAGTGGCGATAAGTCGTGTCTTACCGGGTTGGACTCAAGACGATAGTTACCGGATAAG
GCGCAGCGGTCGGGCTGAACGGGGGGTTCGTGCACACAGCCCAGCTTGGAGCGAACGACCTACACCGAAC
TGAGATACCTACAGCGTGAGCTATGAGAAAGCGCCACGCTTCCCGAAGGGAGAAAGGCGGACAGGTATCC
GGTAAGCGGCAGGGTCGGAACAGGAGAGCGCACGAGGGAGCTTCCAGGGGGAAACGCCTGGTATCTTTAT
AGTCCTGTCGGGTTTCGCCACCTCTGACTTGAGCGTCGATTTTTGTGATGCTCGTCAGGGGGGCGGAGCC
TATGGAAAAACGCCAGCAACGCGGCCTTTTTACGGTTCCTGGCCTTTTGCTGGCCTTTTGCTCACATGTT
Features (pLannotate 1.2.2; 10 found; start..end, strand, type, name):
    121..213     +  CDS            lacI (fragment): lac repressor; lacI; The lac repressor binds to the lac operator to inhibit transcription in E. coli. This inhibition can be relieved by adding lactose or isopropyl-β-D-thiogalactopyranoside (IPTG).
    268..295     -  terminator     rrnB T2 terminator: transcription terminator T2 from the E. coli rrnB gene
    427..470     +  terminator     rrnB T1 terminator: Escherichia coli rrnB; transcription terminator T1 from the E. coli rrnB gene
    517..553     -  CDS            lacZα (fragment): LacZα fragment of β-galactosidase; lacZ fragment
    569..668     +  protein_bind   attL1: mutant version of attL; recombination site for the Gateway® LR reaction LR Clonase™
    674..2113    +  CDS            MFSD12: MFS12_HUMAN - Also known as C19orf28 From Homo sapiens (Human).
   2115..2214    -  protein_bind   attL2: mutant version of attL; recombination site for the Gateway® LR reaction LR Clonase™
   2232..2250    -  promoter       T7 promoter: promoter for bacteriophage T7 RNA polymerase
   2384..3193    +  CDS            KanR: aminoglycoside phosphotransferase; aph(3')-Ia; confers resistance to kanamycin in bacteria or G418 (Geneticin®) in eukaryotes
   3340..3928    +  rep_origin     ori: high-copy-number ColE1/pMB1/pBR322/pUC origin of replication
