[The description below was written by a language model from this plasmid's Addgene catalogue record and pLannotate feature annotations shown in this document.]
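Description:
pDONR221_MFSD12 is a Gateway entry clone built on the pDONR221 backbone from Thermo Fisher Scientific, carrying a codon-optimized open reading frame for human MFSD12 (also known as C19orf28), a major facilitator superfamily domain-containing protein. The sequenced plasmid is about 4 kb, made up of a roughly 2.5 kb backbone and a 1,440 bp insert. It is propagated in E. coli through a high-copy ColE1/pUC-type origin of replication and selected with kanamycin via an aminoglycoside phosphotransferase (KanR) gene.

The MFSD12 coding sequence sits between attL1 and attL2, the recombination sites recognised in the Gateway LR reaction, so the ORF can be moved directionally into any attR-containing destination vector. Although the catalogue lists the vector type as mammalian expression, the feature table shows no eukaryotic promoter or polyadenylation signal upstream or downstream of the insert. The plasmid is therefore a shuttle intermediate, and expression depends on the promoter, tags and selection markers supplied by the chosen destination vector. The rrnB T1 and T2 terminators upstream of attL1 insulate the cassette from read-through transcription in bacteria, and a T7 promoter lies just outside attL2, oriented toward the insert on the opposite strand. The short lacI and lacZα fragments annotated in the table are backbone remnants with no evident functional role. M13 forward and reverse primer sites flank the cassette for sequence verification.

The construct belongs to a consortium plasmid collection devoted to solute carrier transporters, and it is intended as a source clone for subcloning MFSD12 into custom expression vectors for functional studies.
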