Addgene plasmid #131940: pDONR221_MFSD12
Purpose: Gateway entry clone with codon-optimized ORF sequence for subcloning into custom expression vectors
Depositing lab: RESOLUTE Consortium & Giulio Superti-Furga. Depositing organization: CeMM Research Center for Molecular Medicine. Publication: The RESOLUTE consortium: unlocking SLC transporters for drug discovery. Superti-Furga G, Lackner D, Wiedmer T, Ingles-Prieto A, Barbosa B, Girardi E, Goldmann U, Gurtl B, Klavins K, Klimek C, Lindinger S, Lineiro-Retes E, Muller AC, Onstein S, Redinger G, Reil D, Sedlyarov V, Wolf G, Crawford M, Everley R, ... Steppan CM. Nat Rev Drug Discov. 2020 Jul;19(7):429-430. doi: 10.1038/d41573-020-00056-6. PubMed 32265506.
Backbone
  Vector backbone: pDONR221
  Backbone manufacturer: Thermo Fisher Scientific
  Backbone size w/o insert (bp): 2550
  Vector type: Mammalian Expression
Growth in bacteria
  Bacterial resistance: Kanamycin, 50 μg/mL
  Growth temperature: 37°C
  Growth strain: Stbl3
  Copy number: High Copy
Gene/Insert
  Gene/Insert name: MFSD12 (alt name: MGC20700, PP3501, C19orf28)
  Species: H. sapiens (human)
  Insert size (bp): 1440
  Entrez Gene: MFSD12 (a.k.a. C19orf28, PP3501)
  Cloning method: Gateway Cloning
  Sequencing primers: 5′ M13-fwd; 3′ M13-rev
Terms and licenses: Academic/Nonprofit Terms; Industry Terms
Depositor comments: For more information on the full Resolute plasmid collection, please see www.addgene.org/depositor-collections/re-solute/. Please provide your feedback on this plasmid to the RESOLUTE consortium by filling out their RESOLUTE repository feedback form: https://forms.office.com/Pages/ResponsePage.aspx?id=0e05yklzmkS7rjFGQL4N7z4feCLQvEJAmVcOCM_u885UN1JJRko0Ukg4TVQwNTZLOUxPQVJWT1NHUCQlQCN0PWcu
How to cite: pDONR221_MFSD12 was a gift from RESOLUTE Consortium & Giulio Superti-Furga (Addgene plasmid # 131940 ; http://n2t.net/addgene:131940 ; RRID:Addgene_131940)
