>Addgene plasmid #131940 | pDONR221_MFSD12 | depositor partial sequence | sequence record 253280 | Codon-optimized ORF of MFSD12
ATGGGACCTGGACCACCTGCAGCAGGAGCAGCCCCAAGCCCCCGCCCTCTGTCCCTGGTGGCAAGGCTGA
GCTACGCAGTGGGCCACTTTCTGAACGACCTGTGCGCCTCCATGTGGTTCACCTACCTGCTGCTGTATCT
GCACTCTGTGAGAGCATATAGCTCCAGGGGAGCAGGACTGCTGCTGCTGCTGGGACAGGTGGCAGACGGA
CTGTGCACACCACTGGTGGGATACGAGGCAGATAGGGCAGCAAGCTGCTGTGCAAGATATGGACCAAGGA
AGGCATGGCACCTGGTGGGAACCGTGTGCGTGCTGCTGTCTTTCCCCTTTATCTTCAGCCCTTGCCTGGG
CTGTGGAGCAGCAACACCAGAGTGGGCCGCCCTGCTGTACTATGGCCCTTTTATCGTGATCTTTCAGTTC
GGCTGGGCCTCCACCCAGATCTCCCACCTGTCTCTGATCCCCGAGCTGGTGACCAACGACCACGAGAAGG
TGGAGCTGACAGCCCTGAGATACGCCTTCACCGTGGTGGCAAATATCACAGTGTATGGAGCAGCATGGCT
GCTGCTGCACCTGCAGGGATCTAGCAGGGTGGAGCCAACCCAGGACATCAGCATCTCCGATCAGCTGGGA
GGACAGGATGTGCCCGTGTTCCGGAACCTGAGCCTGCTGGTGGTGGGAGTGGGAGCCGTGTTTTCCCTGC
TGTTCCACCTGGGCACCAGAGAGCGGAGAAGGCCACACGCCGAGGAGCCAGGAGAGCACACCCCTCTGCT
GGCACCAGCAACAGCACAGCCACTGCTGCTGTGGAAGCACTGGCTGAGAGAGCCCGCCTTTTACCAAGTG
GGCATCCTGTATATGACCACAAGGCTGATCGTGAATCTGTCTCAGACCTACATGGCCATGTACCTGACAT
ATAGCCTGCACCTGCCTAAGAAGTTCATCGCCACCATCCCACTGGTCATGTACCTGTCTGGCTTTCTGTC
CTCTTTCCTGATGAAGCCTATCAACAAGTGCATCGGCAGAAATATGACATACTTCAGCGGACTGCTGGTC
ATCCTGGCCTTCGCCGCCTGGGTGGCCCTGGCCGAGGGCCTGGGCGTGGCCGTGTACGCAGCAGCCGTGC
TGCTGGGAGCAGGATGTGCAACCATCCTGGTGACAAGCCTGGCAATGACCGCAGACCTGATCGGACCACA
CACAAACTCCGGCGCCTTCGTGTACGGCTCTATGAGCTTCCTGGATAAGGTGGCCAATGGCCTGGCCGTG
ATGGCCATCCAGTCCCTGCACCCATGCCCCTCTGAGCTGTGCTGTAGGGCCTGCGTGAGCTTCTACCACT
GGGCCATGGTGGCAGTGACCGGAGGAGTGGGAGTGGCAGCCGCCCTGTGCCTGTGCTCTCTGCTGCTGTG
GCCTACAAGGCTGCGCCGGTGGGACAGAGATGCAAGGCCA
